Addgene plasmid #146103: pETM-60-NusA-DmTral_395-542_D
Purpose: Bacterial Expression of DmTral_395-542
Depositing lab: Elisa Izaurralde. Depositing organization: Max Planck Institute for Developmental Biology.
Backbone
  Vector backbone: Unknown
  Vector type: Bacterial Expression
Growth in bacteria
  Bacterial resistance: Kanamycin, 50 μg/mL
  Growth temperature: 37°C
  Growth strain: DH5alpha
  Copy number: Low Copy
Gene/Insert
  Gene/Insert name: DmTral_395-542
  Species: D. melanogaster (fly)
  Entrez Gene: tral (a.k.a. Dmel_CG10686, BEST:GH08269, CG10686, DmLSm15, Dmel\CG10686, LSm15, Lsm15, Scd6p, TRAL, Tral, anon-EST:Posey139, anon-WO0172774.89, anon-WO02059370.24, p67, p70)
  Cloning method: Unknown
Terms and licenses: Academic/Nonprofit Terms; Industry Terms: Not Available to Industry
Depositor comments: Plasmids from this collection were made available to the research community and donated after the lab closed. Please note that the sequence provided by the depositing laboratory may be theoretical/predicted or based on Sanger sequencing results. There may be discrepancies between sequencing results obtained by Addgene and the depositor sequence. If an Addgene verified sequence is not available, please contact before placing your order to request that our lab fully sequence the plasmid.
How to cite: pETM-60-NusA-DmTral_395-542_D was a gift from Elisa Izaurralde (Addgene plasmid # 146103 ; http://n2t.net/addgene:146103 ; RRID:Addgene_146103)
