[The description below was written by a language model from this plasmid's Addgene catalogue record and pLannotate feature annotations shown in this document.]
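Description:
pETM-60-NusA-DmTral_395-542_D is a 7,280 nt bacterial expression plasmid for producing a fragment (residues 395–542) of the Drosophila melanogaster protein Trailer hitch (Tral, also known as LSm15) in E. coli. The catalogue lists the backbone as unknown, although the plasmid name and the annotated features point to a pET-type, pETM-60-style architecture. It is selected with kanamycin through an aminoglycoside phosphotransferase gene. It replicates from a ColE1/pBR322-type origin accompanied by the bom region and the rop gene, which fits the recorded low copy number. An f1 origin is also present, along with remnants of a tetracycline resistance gene that appear to be non-functional backbone fragments.

Expression is driven by a T7 promoter followed by a lac operator and the phage T7 gene 10 ribosome binding site, and a plasmid-borne lacI gene supplies the repressor. Transcription therefore depends on a host supplying T7 RNA polymerase and is inducible with IPTG. It ends at a T7 terminator. The open reading frame begins with NusA, a highly soluble E. coli protein used as a solubility-enhancing fusion partner. NusA is followed by a 6xHis tag for metal-affinity purification and a short match that probably corresponds to a TEV protease cleavage site, which would allow the carrier to be removed.

The Tral fragment itself is not annotated in the feature table, but it presumably occupies the unannotated gap of roughly 500 nt downstream of that site. A second histidine stretch lies after this gap. The table does not show whether it is in frame with the insert or preceded by a stop codon. The construct is suited to recombinant production and purification of this Tral region, though the record does not specify the downstream application.
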