Features (pLannotate 1.2.2; 21 found; start..end, strand, type, name):
     12..467     +  rep_origin     f1 ori (sequence partly withheld): f1 bacteriophage origin of replication; arrow indicates direction of (+) strand synthesis
    494..551     +  promoter       AmpR promoter (fragment): bla
    560..1375    -  CDS            KanR: aminoglycoside phosphotransferase; aph(3')-Ia; confers resistance to kanamycin in bacteria or G418 (Geneticin®) in eukaryotes
   1497..2085    +  rep_origin     ori: high-copy-number ColE1/pMB1/pBR322/pUC origin of replication
   2271..2413    -  misc_feature   bom: basis of mobility region from pBR322
   2515..2706    -  CDS            rop: Rop protein, which maintains plasmids at low copy number; rop
   2723..3103    +  CDS            YPB1_ECOLX: Protein predicted: Swiss-Prot protein existence level 4. From Escherichia coli.
   3175..3466    -  CDS            TcR (fragment): tetracycline efflux protein; tet; confers resistance to tetracycline
   3481..3502    -  protein_bind   CAP binding site: CAP binding activates transcription in the presence of cAMP. E. coli catabolite activator protein
   3515..4597    -  CDS            lacI: lac repressor; lacI; The lac repressor binds to the lac operator to inhibit transcription in E. coli. This inhibition can be relieved by adding lactose or isopropyl-β-D-thiogalactopyranoside (IPTG).
   4598..4675    -  promoter       lacI promoter: lacI
   4683..4962    -  CDS            TcR (fragment): tetracycline efflux protein; tet; confers resistance to tetracycline
   4984..5002    +  promoter       T7 promoter: promoter for bacteriophage T7 RNA polymerase
   5003..5027    +  protein_bind   lac operator: The lac repressor binds to the lac operator to inhibit transcription in E. coli. This inhibition can be relieved by adding lactose or isopropyl-β-D-thiogalactopyranoside (IPTG). lac repressor encoded by lacI
   5042..5064    +  RBS            RBS: efficient ribosome binding site from bacteriophage T7 gene 10 (Olins and Rangwala, 1989)
   5074..6552    +  CDS            NusA: transcription elongation protein (N utilization substance protein A); nusA; highly soluble in E. coli
   6568..6585    +  CDS            7xHis (fragment): 6xHis affinity tag
   6592..6614    +  CDS            capTEV™ (fragment): composite tag for in vivo biotinylation, TEV protease cleavage, and 6xHis tagging
   7124..7141    +  CDS            9xHis (fragment): 9xHis affinity tag
   7151..7200    +  CDS            SET1 (fragment): solubility-enhancement tag derived from T7 phage gene 10B
   7208..7255    +  terminator     T7 terminator: transcription terminator for bacteriophage T7 RNA polymerase
>Addgene plasmid #146103 | pETM-60-NusA-DmTral_395-542_D | depositor full sequence | sequence record 288548 | Full Sequence
TGGCGAATGGG
[124 nt withheld, positions 12-135]
C
[91 nt withheld, positions 137-227]
A
[49 nt withheld, positions 229-277]
CCTTTGACGTTGGAGTCCACGTTCTTT
[37 nt withheld, positions 305-341]
ACCCTATCTCGGTCTATTCTTTTGATTTATAAGGGATTTTGCCGATTTCGGCCTATTGGTTAAAAAATGA
GCTGATTTAACAAAAATTTAACGCGAATTTTAACAAAATATTAACGTTTACAATTTCAGGTGGCACTTTT
CGGGGAAATGTGCGCGGAACCCCTATTTGTTTATTTTTCTAAATACATTCAAATATGTATCCGCTCATGA
ATTAATTCTTAGAAAAACTCATCGAGCATCAAATGAAACTGCAATTTATTCATATCAGGATTATCAATAC
CATATTTTTGAAAAAGCCGTTTCTGTAATGAAGGAGAAAACTCACCGAGGCAGTTCCATAGGATGGCAAG
ATCCTGGTATCGGTCTGCGATTCCGACTCGTCCAACATCAATACAACCTATTAATTTCCCCTCGTCAAAA
ATAAGGTTATCAAGTGAGAAATCACCATGAGTGACGACTGAATCCGGTGAGAATGGCAAAAGTTTATGCA
TTTCTTTCCAGACTTGTTCAACAGGCCAGCCATTACGCTCGTCATCAAAATCACTCGCATCAACCAAACC
GTTATTCATTCGTGATTGCGCCTGAGCGAGACGAAATACGCGATCGCTGTTAAAAGGACAATTACAAACA
GGAATCGAATGCAACCGGCGCAGGAACACTGCCAGCGCATCAACAATATTTTCACCTGAATCAGGATATT
CTTCTAATACCTGGAATGCTGTTTTCCCGGGGATCGCAGTGGTGAGTAACCATGCATCATCAGGAGTACG
GATAAAATGCTTGATGGTCGGAAGAGGCATAAATTCCGTCAGCCAGTTTAGTCTGACCATCTCATCTGTA
ACATCATTGGCAACGCTACCTTTGCCATGTTTCAGAAACAACTCTGGCGCATCGGGCTTCCCATACAATC
GATAGATTGTCGCACCTGATTGCCCGACATTATCGCGAGCCCATTTATACCCATATAAATCAGCATCCAT
GTTGGAATTTAATCGCGGCCTAGAGCAAGACGTTTCCCGTTGAATATGGCTCATAACACCCCTTGTATTA
CTGTTTATGTAAGCAGACAGTTTTATTGTTCATGACCAAAATCCCTTAACGTGAGTTTTCGTTCCACTGA
GCGTCAGACCCCGTAGAAAAGATCAAAGGATCTTCTTGAGATCCTTTTTTTCTGCGCGTAATCTGCTGCT
TGCAAACAAAAAAACCACCGCTACCAGCGGTGGTTTGTTTGCCGGATCAAGAGCTACCAACTCTTTTTCC
GAAGGTAACTGGCTTCAGCAGAGCGCAGATACCAAATACTGTCCTTCTAGTGTAGCCGTAGTTAGGCCAC
CACTTCAAGAACTCTGTAGCACCGCCTACATACCTCGCTCTGCTAATCCTGTTACCAGTGGCTGCTGCCA
GTGGCGATAAGTCGTGTCTTACCGGGTTGGACTCAAGACGATAGTTACCGGATAAGGCGCAGCGGTCGGG
CTGAACGGGGGGTTCGTGCACACAGCCCAGCTTGGAGCGAACGACCTACACCGAACTGAGATACCTACAG
CGTGAGCTATGAGAAAGCGCCACGCTTCCCGAAGGGAGAAAGGCGGACAGGTATCCGGTAAGCGGCAGGG
TCGGAACAGGAGAGCGCACGAGGGAGCTTCCAGGGGGAAACGCCTGGTATCTTTATAGTCCTGTCGGGTT
TCGCCACCTCTGACTTGAGCGTCGATTTTTGTGATGCTCGTCAGGGGGGCGGAGCCTATGGAAAAACGCC
AGCAACGCGGCCTTTTTACGGTTCCTGGCCTTTTGCTGGCCTTTTGCTCACATGTTCTTTCCTGCGTTAT
CCCCTGATTCTGTGGATAACCGTATTACCGCCTTTGAGTGAGCTGATACCGCTCGCCGCAGCCGAACGAC
CGAGCGCAGCGAGTCAGTGAGCGAGGAAGCGGAAGAGCGCCTGATGCGGTATTTTCTCCTTACGCATCTG
TGCGGTATTTCACACCGCATATATGGTGCACTCTCAGTACAATCTGCTCTGATGCCGCATAGTTAAGCCA
GTATACACTCCGCTATCGCTACGTGACTGGGTCATGGCTGCGCCCCGACACCCGCCAACACCCGCTGACG
CGCCCTGACGGGCTTGTCTGCTCCCGGCATCCGCTTACAGACAAGCTGTGACCGTCTCCGGGAGCTGCAT
GTGTCAGAGGTTTTCACCGTCATCACCGAAACGCGCGAGGCAGCTGCGGTAAAGCTCATCAGCGTGGTCG
TGAAGCGATTCACAGATGTCTGCCTGTTCATCCGCGTCCAGCTCGTTGAGTTTCTCCAGAAGCGTTAATG
TCTGGCTTCTGATAAAGCGGGCCATGTTAAGGGCGGTTTTTTCCTGTTTGGTCACTGATGCCTCCGTGTA
AGGGGGATTTCTGTTCATGGGGGTAATGATACCGATGAAACGAGAGAGGATGCTCACGATACGGGTTACT
GATGATGAACATGCCCGGTTACTGGAACGTTGTGAGGGTAAACAACTGGCGGTATGGATGCGGCGGGACC
AGAGAAAAATCACTCAGGGTCAATGCCAGCGCTTCGTTAATACAGATGTAGGTGTTCCACAGGGTAGCCA
GCAGCATCCTGCGATGCAGATCCGGAACATAATGGTGCAGGGCGCTGACTTCCGCGTTTCCAGACTTTAC
GAAACACGGAAACCGAAGACCATTCATGTTGTTGCTCAGGTCGCAGACGTTTTGCAGCAGCAGTCGCTTC
ACGTTCGCTCGCGTATCGGTGATTCATTCTGCTAACCAGTAAGGCAACCCCGCCAGCCTAGCCGGGTCCT
CAACGACAGGAGCACGATCATGCGCACCCGTGGGGCCGCCATGCCGGCGATAATGGCCTGCTTCTCGCCG
AAACGTTTGGTGGCGGGACCAGTGACGAAGGCTTGAGCGAGGGCGTGCAAGATTCCGAATACCGCAAGCG
ACAGGCCGATCATCGTCGCGCTCCAGCGAAAGCGGTCCTCGCCGAAAATGACCCAGAGCGCTGCCGGCAC
CTGTCCTACGAGTTGCATGATAAAGAAGACAGTCATAAGTGCGGCGACGATAGTCATGCCCCGCGCCCAC
CGGAAGGAGCTGACTGGGTTGAAGGCTCTCAAGGGCATCGGTCGAGATCCCGGTGCCTAATGAGTGAGCT
AACTTACATTAATTGCGTTGCGCTCACTGCCCGCTTTCCAGTCGGGAAACCTGTCGTGCCAGCTGCATTA
ATGAATCGGCCAACGCGCGGGGAGAGGCGGTTTGCGTATTGGGCGCCAGGGTGGTTTTTCTTTTCACCAG
TGAGACGGGCAACAGCTGATTGCCCTTCACCGCCTGGCCCTGAGAGAGTTGCAGCAAGCGGTCCACGCTG
GTTTGCCCCAGCAGGCGAAAATCCTGTTTGATGGTGGTTAACGGCGGGATATAACATGAGCTGTCTTCGG
TATCGTCGTATCCCACTACCGAGATATCCGCACCAACGCGCAGCCCGGACTCGGTAATGGCGCGCATTGC
GCCCAGCGCCATCTGATCGTTGGCAACCAGCATCGCAGTGGGAACGATGCCCTCATTCAGCATTTGCATG
GTTTGTTGAAAACCGGACATGGCACTCCAGTCGCCTTCCCGTTCCGCTATCGGCTGAATTTGATTGCGAG
TGAGATATTTATGCCAGCCAGCCAGACGCAGACGCGCCGAGACAGAACTTAATGGGCCCGCTAACAGCGC
GATTTGCTGGTGACCCAATGCGACCAGATGCTCCACGCCCAGTCGCGTACCGTCTTCATGGGAGAAAATA
ATACTGTTGATGGGTGTCTGGTCAGAGACATCAAGAAATAACGCCGGAACATTAGTGCAGGCAGCTTCCA
CAGCAATGGCATCCTGGTCATCCAGCGGATAGTTAATGATCAGCCCACTGACGCGTTGCGCGAGAAGATT
GTGCACCGCCGCTTTACAGGCTTCGACGCCGCTTCGTTCTACCATCGACACCACCACGCTGGCACCCAGT
TGATCGGCGCGAGATTTAATCGCCGCGACAATTTGCGACGGCGCGTGCAGGGCCAGACTGGAGGTGGCAA
CGCCAATCAGCAACGACTGTTTGCCCGCCAGTTGTTGTGCCACGCGGTTGGGAATGTAATTCAGCTCCGC
CATCGCCGCTTCCACTTTTTCCCGCGTTTTCGCAGAAACGTGGCTGGCCTGGTTCACCACGCGGGAAACG
GTCTGATAAGAGACACCGGCATACTCTGCGACATCGTATAACGTTACTGGTTTCACATTCACCACCCTGA
ATTGACTCTCTTCCGGGCGCTATCATGCCATACCGCGAAAGGTTTTGCGCCATTCGATGGTGTCCGGGAT
CTCGACGCTCTCCCTTATGCGACTCCTGCATTAGGAAGCAGCCCAGTAGTAGGTTGAGGCCGTTGAGCAC
CGCCGCCGCAAGGAATGGTGCATGCAAGGAGATGGCGCCCAACAGTCCCCCGGCCACGGGGCCTGCCACC
ATACCCACGCCGAAACAAGCGCTCATGAGCCCGAAGTGGCGAGCCCGATCTTCCCCATCGGTGATGTCGG
CGATATAGGCGCCAGCAACCGCACCTGTGGCGCCGGTGATGCCGGCCACGATGCGTCCGGCGTAGAGGAT
CGAGATCTCGATCCCGCGAAATTAATACGACTCACTATAGGGGAATTGTGAGCGGATAACAATTCCCCTC
TAGAAATAATTTTGTTTAACTTTAAGAAGGAGATATACCATGAAAGAAATTTTGGCTGTAGTTGAAGCCG
TATCCAATGAAAAGGCGCTACCTCGCGAGAAGATTTTCGAAGCATTGGAAAGCGCGCTGGCGACAGCAAC
AAAGAAAAAATATGAACAAGAGATCGACGTCCGCGTACAGATCGATCGCAAAAGCGGTGATTTTGACACT
TTCCGTCGCTGGTTAGTTGTTGATGAAGTCACCCAGCCGACCAAGGAAATCACCCTTGAAGCCGCACGTT
ATGAAGATGAAAGCCTGAACCTGGGCGATTACGTTGAAGATCAGATTGAGTCTGTTACCTTTGACCGTAT
CACTACCCAGACGGCAAAACAGGTTATCGTGCAGAAAGTGCGTGAAGCCGAACGTGCGATGGTGGTTGAT
CAGTTCCGTGAACACGAAGGTGAAATCATCACCGGCGTGGTGAAAAAAGTAAACCGCGACAACATCTCTC
TGGATCTGGGCAACAACGCTGAAGCCGTGATCCTGCGCGAAGATATGCTGCCGCGTGAAAACTTCCGCCC
TGGCGACCGCGTTCGTGGCGTGCTCTATTCCGTTCGCCCGGAAGCGCGTGGCGCGCAACTGTTCGTCACT
CGTTCCAAGCCGGAAATGCTGATCGAACTGTTCCGTATTGAAGTGCCAGAAATCGGCGAAGAAGTGATTG
AAATTAAAGCAGCGGCTCGCGATCCGGGTTCTCGTGCGAAAATCGCGGTGAAAACCAACGATAAACGTAT
CGATCCGGTAGGTGCTTGCGTAGGTATGCGTGGCGCGCGTGTTCAGGCGGTGTCTACTGAACTGGGTGGC
GAGCGTATCGATATCGTCCTGTGGGATGATAACCCGGCGCAGTTCGTGATTAACGCAATGGCACCGGCAG
ACGTTGCTTCTATCGTGGTGGATGAAGATAAACACACTATGGACATCGCCGTTGAAGCCGGTAATCTGGC
GCAGGCGATTGGCCGTAACGGTCAGAACGTGCGTCTGGCTTCGCAACTGAGCGGTTGGGAACTCAACGTG
ATGACCGTTGACGACCTGCAAGCTAAGCATCAGGCGGAAGCGCACGCAGCGATCGACACCTTCACCAAAT
ATCTCGACATCGACGAAGACTTCGCGACTGTTCTGGTAGAAGAAGGCTTCTCGACGCTGGAAGAATTGGC
CTATGTGCCGATGAAAGAGCTGTTGGAAATCGAAGGCCTTGATGAGCCGACCGTTGAAGCACTGCGCGAG
CGTGCTAAAAATGCACTGGCCACCATTGCACAGGCCCAGGAAGAAAGCCTCGGTGATAACAAACCGGCTG
ACGATCTGCTGAACCTTGAAGGGGTAGATCGTGATTTGGCATTCAAACTGGCCGCCCGTGGCGTTTGTAC
GCTGGAAGATCTCGCCGAACAGGGCATTGATGATCTGGCTGATATCGAAGGGTTGACCGACGAAAAAGCC
GGAGCACTGATTATGGCTGCCCGTAATATTTGCTGGTTCGGTGACGAAGCGACTAGTGGTTCTGGTCATC
ACCATCACCATCACTCCGCGGGTGAGAATCTTTATTTTCAGGGCGCCATGGCAAACAAGCCGCGGAACAA
GATCAAGTTCGAGGGCGACTTCGATTTCGAGCAGGCAAACAACAAGTTCGAGGAACTGCGCTCCCAACTG
GCCAAGCTCAAGGTGGCCGAGGATGGTGCACCCAAGCCAGCCACCAATGCAACGGCCGCCACTGCAACTG
CAACCAATGAGCAGGTGGGTGAGAAGGTTGAAGGCGTTCACACACTGAATGGCGAGACCGACAAGAAGGA
TGATTCTGGCAACGAGACCGGCGCTGGAGAGCACGAGCCTGAGGAGGATGATGTTGCTGTGTGCTACGAC
AAGACCAAATCGTTCTTCGACAACATCTCGTGCGAGGCTGCCCAGGATCGCAGCAAGAACAAGAAGAACG
ATTGGCGCCAGGAGCGCAAGTTGAACACGGAGACCTTCGGAGTGTCCTCCACACGACGTGGCAGTTACCG
CGGACGCTAGGGTACCGGATCCGAATTCGAGCTCCGTCGACAAGCTTGCGGCCGCACTCGAGCACCACCA
CCACCACCACTGAGATCCGGCTGCTAACAAAGCCCGAAAGGAAGCTGAGTTGGCTGCTGCCACCGCTGAG
CAATAACTAGCATAACCCCTTGGGGCCTCTAAACGGGTCTTGAGGGGTTTTTTGCTGAAAGGAGGAACTA
TATCCGGAT
